Addgene plasmid #163145: pDESTpK7WG-RPS5Ap-mito
Purpose: Plant mitoTALEN vector assembly, Destination vector for plants to express ORFs from entry clone with mitochondrial presequence under the RPS5A promoter
Depositing lab: Shin-ichi Arimura. Depositing organization: The University of Tokyo. Publication: Targeted gene disruption of ATP synthases 6-1 and 6-2 in the mitochondrial genome of Arabidopsis thaliana by mitoTALENs. Arimura SI, Ayabe H, Sugaya H, Okuno M, Tamura Y, Tsuruta Y, Watari Y, Yanase S, Yamauchi T, Itoh T, Toyoda A, Takanashi H, Tsutsumi N. Plant J. 2020 Oct 24. doi: 10.1111/tpj.15041. PubMed 33098708.
Backbone
  Vector backbone: pK7WG2
  Backbone manufacturer: VIB, Ghent Univ, Karimi et al. Trends Plant Sci. (2002)
  Vector type: Plant Expression
  Selectable markers: Neomycin (select with G418)
Growth in bacteria
  Bacterial resistance: Chloramphenicol and Spectinomycin, 25 & 50 μg/mL
  Growth temperature: 37°C
  Growth strain: ccdB Survival
  Copy number: High Copy
Gene/Insert
  Gene/Insert name: RPS5A promoter and mitochondrial presequence in front of attR1 in pk7WG
  Species: Synthetic
  Cloning method: Ligation Independent Cloning
  Sequencing primers: 5′ n/a
Terms and licenses: Academic/Nonprofit Terms; Industry Terms: Not Available to Industry
Depositor comments: Gateway destination vector for plants to express ORFs from entry clone with mitochondrial presequence under the RPS5A promoter. Use with Platinum Gate TALEN kit (Kit # 1000000043) and plasmids #158728-#158735.
How to cite: pDESTpK7WG-RPS5Ap-mito was a gift from Shin-ichi Arimura (Addgene plasmid # 163145 ; http://n2t.net/addgene:163145 ; RRID:Addgene_163145)
