[The description below was written by a language model from this plasmid's Addgene catalogue record and pLannotate feature annotations shown in this document.]
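Description:
pDESTpK7WG-RPS5Ap-mito is a Gateway destination vector for plant expression, built on the pK7WG2 binary T-DNA backbone and used in assembling mitochondria-targeted TALENs (mitoTALENs). The backbone carries a high-copy ColE1/pUC-type origin with a bom site for propagation in E. coli, and the pVS1 oriV, RepA and StaA functions that allow replication and stable maintenance in Agrobacterium. Bacterial selection relies on the aadA spectinomycin/streptomycin resistance gene in the backbone and on the chloramphenicol resistance gene inside the Gateway cassette. Because that cassette also contains ccdB, the empty vector must be kept in a ccdB-tolerant strain.

Between the right and left T-DNA borders lie two units. The first is the expression cassette. It has an upstream region corresponding to the RPS5A promoter named in the record. The annotation software does not label it as such and instead marks fragments of the Arabidopsis HST gene there, probably reflecting neighbouring genomic sequence. This is followed by a short fragment matching an Arabidopsis mitochondrial ATP synthase subunit, which serves as the mitochondrial presequence. It sits immediately upstream of attR1, the CmR/ccdB counter-selection cassette, attR2 and a CaMV polyadenylation signal. An LR reaction replaces the attR-flanked cassette with an ORF from an entry clone. The ORF is then positioned downstream of the presequence, so that the protein is expressed from the RPS5A promoter and directed to mitochondria. The second unit is a NOS promoter–nptII–NOS terminator cassette for selecting transformed plants on kanamycin-class antibiotics.

The depositor intends the vector to be used with the Platinum Gate TALEN kit and companion entry plasmids. The associated work used it for targeted disruption of genes in the Arabidopsis thaliana mitochondrial genome.
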