Features (pLannotate 1.2.2; 28 found; start..end, strand, type, name):
      9..31      -  misc_feature   MCS (fragment): pUC18/19 multiple cloning site
    124..303     +  promoter       NOS promoter: nopaline synthase promoter
    337..1128    +  CDS            neo: KKA2_KLEPN - Also known as kan, nptII. Experimental evidence at protein level: Swiss-Prot protein existence level 1. Resistance to kanamycin, neomycin, paromomycin, ribostamycin, butirosin and gentamicin B. From Klebsiella pneumoniae.
   1171..1423    +  terminator     NOS terminator: nopaline synthase terminator and poly(A) signal
   1516..1540    -  misc_feature   LB T-DNA repeat: left border repeat from nopaline C58 T-DNA
   1799..1822    +  promoter       Pc promoter (fragment): intI1 (promoter lies within the coding sequence); class 1 integron promoter
   1998..2054    +  CDS            GmR (fragment): gentamycin acetyltransferase; aacC1; confers resistance to gentamycin
   2065..2852    +  CDS            SmR (fragment): aminoglycoside adenylyltransferase (Murphy, 1985); aadA; confers resistance to spectinomycin and streptomycin
   3098..3686    +  rep_origin     ori: high-copy-number ColE1/pMB1/pBR322/pUC origin of replication
   3872..4012    -  misc_feature   bom: basis of mobility region from pBR322
   4114..4153    -  CDS            rop (fragment): Rop protein, which maintains plasmids at low copy number; rop
   4356..4550    -  rep_origin     pVS1 oriV: origin of replication for the Pseudomonas plasmid pVS1 (Heeb et al., 2000)
   4616..5689    -  CDS            pVS1 RepA: replication protein from the Pseudomonas plasmid pVS1 (Heeb et al., 2000)
   6118..6747    -  CDS            pVS1 StaA: stability protein from the Pseudomonas plasmid pVS1 (Heeb et al., 2000)
   7307..7708    -  CDS            Y4CG_SINFN (fragment): Protein inferred from homology: Swiss-Prot protein existence level 3. From Sinorhizobium fredii (strain NBRC 101917 / NGR234).
   8078..8102    -  misc_feature   RB T-DNA repeat: right border repeat from nopaline C58 T-DNA
   8188..8559    +  CDS            HST (fragment): HSTC_ARATH - Also known as HPT2, VTE2-2. Experimental evidence at protein level: Swiss-Prot protein existence level 1. Involved in the synthesis of plastoquinone-9. Can use both homogentisic acid and 2,5-dihydroxyphenylacetic acid gamma-lactone as prenyl acceptors, and solanesyl diphosphate > farnesyl diphosphate > geranylgeranyl diphosphate >> phytyl diphosphate as prenyl donors. Do not catalyze the decardoxylation of homogentisate uncoupled from prenylation. From Arabidopsis thaliana (Mouse-ear cress).
   8711..8794    +  CDS            HST (fragment): HSTC_ARATH - Also known as HPT2, VTE2-2. Experimental evidence at protein level: Swiss-Prot protein existence level 1. Involved in the synthesis of plastoquinone-9. Can use both homogentisic acid and 2,5-dihydroxyphenylacetic acid gamma-lactone as prenyl acceptors, and solanesyl diphosphate > farnesyl diphosphate > geranylgeranyl diphosphate >> phytyl diphosphate as prenyl donors. Do not catalyze the decardoxylation of homogentisate uncoupled from prenylation. From Arabidopsis thaliana (Mouse-ear cress).
   9060..9134    +  CDS            HST (fragment): HSTC_ARATH - Also known as HPT2, VTE2-2. Experimental evidence at protein level: Swiss-Prot protein existence level 1. Involved in the synthesis of plastoquinone-9. Can use both homogentisic acid and 2,5-dihydroxyphenylacetic acid gamma-lactone as prenyl acceptors, and solanesyl diphosphate > farnesyl diphosphate > geranylgeranyl diphosphate >> phytyl diphosphate as prenyl donors. Do not catalyze the decardoxylation of homogentisate uncoupled from prenylation. From Arabidopsis thaliana (Mouse-ear cress).
   9824..9931    +  CDS            ATP4_ARATH (fragment): Experimental evidence at protein level: Swiss-Prot protein existence level 1. Mitochondrial membrane ATP synthase (F(1)F(0) ATP synthase or Complex V) produces ATP from ADP in the presence of a proton gradient across the membrane which is generated by electron transport complexes of the respiratory chain. F-type ATPases consist of two structural domains, F(1) - containing the extramembraneous catalytic core, and F(0) - containing the membrane proton channel, linked together by a central stalk and a peripheral stalk. During catalysis, ATP turnover in the catalytic domain of F(1) is coupled via
   9944..10068   +  protein_bind   attR1: mutant version of attR; recombination site for the Gateway® LR reaction LR Clonase™
  10093..10123   +  promoter       lac UV5 promoter: E. coli lac promoter with an "up" mutation
  10147..10176   +  promoter       cat promoter (fragment): promoter of the E. coli cat gene encoding chloramphenicol acetyltransferase
  10177..10836   +  CDS            CmR: chloramphenicol acetyltransferase; cat; confers resistance to chloramphenicol
  11015..11173   +  CDS            ccdA (fragment): CCDA_ECO57 - Also known as H, letA. Experimental evidence at protein level: Swiss-Prot protein existence level 1. Antitoxin component of a type II toxin-antitoxin (TA) system which inhibits the post-segregational killing (PSK) of plasmid-free cells, also referred to as a plasmid addiction system. Binds to and blocks the activity of CcdB; will also remove bound CcdB protein from the CcdB-GyrA complex by forming a CcdA-CcdB complex, a process termed rejuvenation. Functions as a transcriptional corepressor for the ccdAB operon, repression also requires CcdB (By similarity). From Escherichia coli
  11178..11480   +  CDS            ccdB: CCDB_ECOLI - Also known as G, letB, letD. Experimental evidence at protein level: Swiss-Prot protein existence level 1. Toxic component of a type II toxin-antitoxin (TA) system, functioning in plasmid maintainence. Responsible for the post- segregational killing (PSK) of plasmid-free cells, also referred to as a plasmid addiction system. Half-life of over 2 hours. Cell killing by CcdB is accompanied by filamentation, defects in chromosome and plasmid segregation, defects in cell division, formation of anucleate cells, decreased DNA synthesis and plasmid loss. Interferes with the activity of DN
  11524..11648   -  protein_bind   attR2: mutant version of attR; recombination site for the Gateway® LR reaction LR Clonase™
  11719..11878   +  polyA_signal   CaMV poly(A) signal (fragment): cauliflower mosaic virus polyadenylation signal
>Addgene plasmid #163145 | pDESTpK7WG-RPS5Ap-mito | addgene full sequence | sequence record 320766 | Addgene NGS Result
GTCGGGCCCTCTAGAGGATCCCCGGGTACCGCGAATTATCGATCATGAGCGGAGAATTAAGGGAGTCACG
TTATGACCCCCGCCGATGACGCGGGACAAGCCGTTTTACGTTTGGAACTGACAGAACCGCAACGTTGAAG
GAGCCACTGAGCCGCGGGTTTCTGGAGTTTAATGAGCTAAGCACATACGTCAGAAACCATTATTGCGCGT
TCAAAAGTCGCCTAAGGTCACTATCAGCTAGCAAATATTTCTTGTCAAAAATGCTCCACTGACGTTCCAT
AAATTCCCCTCGGTATCCAATTAGAGTCTCATATTCACTCTCAACTCGATCGAGGCATGATTGAACAAGA
TGGATTGCACGCAGGTTCTCCGGCCGCTTGGGTGGAGAGGCTATTCGGCTATGACTGGGCACAACAGACA
ATCGGCTGCTCTGATGCCGCCGTGTTCCGGCTGTCAGCGCAGGGGCGCCCGGTTCTTTTTGTCAAGACCG
ACCTGTCCGGTGCCCTGAATGAACTCCAAGACGAGGCAGCGCGGCTATCGTGGCTGGCCACGACGGGCGT
TCCTTGCGCAGCTGTGCTCGACGTTGTCACTGAAGCGGGAAGGGACTGGCTGCTATTGGGCGAAGTGCCG
GGGCAGGATCTCCTGTCATCTCACCTTGCTCCTGCCGAGAAAGTATCCATCATGGCTGATGCAATGCGGC
GGCTGCATACGCTTGATCCGGCTACCTGCCCATTCGACCACCAAGCGAAACATCGCATCGAGCGAGCACG
TACTCGGATGGAAGCCGGTCTTGTCGATCAGGATGATCTGGACGAAGAGCATCAGGGGCTCGCGCCAGCC
GAACTGTTCGCCAGGCTCAAGGCGCGGATGCCCGACGGCGAGGATCTCGTCGTGACCCACGGCGATGCCT
GCTTGCCGAATATCATGGTGGAAAATGGCCGCTTTTCTGGATTCATCGACTGTGGCCGGCTGGGTGTGGC
GGACCGCTATCAGGACATAGCGTTGGCTACCCGTGATATTGCTGAAGAGCTTGGCGGCGAATGGGCTGAC
CGCTTCCTCGTGCTTTACGGTATCGCCGCTCCCGATTCGCAGCGCATCGCCTTCTATCGCCTTCTTGACG
AGTTCTTCTGAGCGGGACTCTGGGGTTCGGACTCTAGCTAGAGTCAAGCAGATCGTTCAAACATTTGGCA
ATAAAGTTTCTTAAGATTGAATCCTGTTGCCGGTCTTGCGATGATTATCATATAATTTCTGTTGAATTAC
GTTAAGCATGTAATAATTAACATGTAATGCATGACGTTATTTATGAGATGGGTTTTTATGATTAGAGTCC
CGCAATTATACATTTAATACGCGATAGAAAACAAAATATAGCGCGCAAACTAGGATAAATTATCGCGCGC
GGTGTCATCTATGTTACTAGATCGACCGGCATGCAAGCTGATAATTCAATTCGGCGTTAATTCAGTACAT
TAAAAACGTCCGCAATGTGTTATTAAGTTGTCTAAGCGTCAATTTGTTTACACCACAATATATCCTGCCA
CCAGCCAGCCAACAGCTCCCCGACCGGCAGCTCGGCACAAAATCACCACTCGATACAGGCAGCCCATCAG
TCCGGGACGGCGTCAGCGGGAGAGCCGTTGTAAGGCGGCAGACTTTGCTCATGTTACCGATGCTATTCGG
AAGAACGGCAACTAAGCTGCCGGGTTTGAAACACGGATGATCTCGCGGAGGGTAGCATGTTGATTGTAAC
GATGACAGAGCGTTGCTGCCTGTGATCAATTCGGGCACGAACCCAGTGGACATAAGCCTGTTCGGTTCGT
AAGCTGTAATGCAAGTAGCGTATGCGCTCACGCAACTGGTCCAGAACCTTGACCGAACGCAGCGGTGGTA
ACGGCGCAGTGGCGGTTTTCATGGCTTGTTATGACTGTTTTTTTGGGGTACAGTCTATGCCTCGGGCATC
CAAGCAGCAAGCGCGTTACGCCGTGGGTCGATGTTTGATGTTATGGAGCAGCAACGATGTTACGCAGCAG
GGCAGTCGCCCTAAAACAAAGTTAAACATCATGGGGGAAGCGGTGATCGCCGAAGTATCGACTCAACTAT
CAGAGGTAGTTGGCGTCATCGAGCGCCATCTCGAACCGACGTTGCTGGCCGTACATTTGTACGGCTCCGC
AGTGGATGGCGGCCTGAAGCCACACAGTGATATTGATTTGCTGGTTACGGTGACCGTAAGGCTTGATGAA
ACAACGCGGCGAGCTTTGATCAACGACCTTTTGGAAACTTCGGCTTCCCCTGGAGAGAGCGAGATTCTCC
GCGCTGTAGAAGTCACCATTGTTGTGCACGACGACATCATTCCGTGGCGTTATCCAGCTAAGCGCGAACT
GCAATTTGGAGAATGGCAGCGCAATGACATTCTTGCAGGTATCTTCGAGCCAGCCACGATCGACATTGAT
CTGGCTATCTTGCTGACAAAAGCAAGAGAACATAGCGTTGCCTTGGTAGGTCCAGCGGCGGAGGAACTCT
TTGATCCGGTTCCTGAACAGGATCTATTTGAGGCGCTAAATGAAACCTTAACGCTATGGAACTCGCCGCC
CGACTGGGCTGGCGATGAGCGAAATGTAGTGCTTACGTTGTCCCGCATTTGGTACAGCGCAGTAACCGGC
AAAATCGCGCCGAAGGATGTCGCTGCCGACTGGGCAATGGAGCGCCTGCCGGCCCAGTATCAGCCCGTCA
TACTTGAAGCTAGACAGGCTTATCTTGGACAAGAAGAAGATCGCTTGGCCTCGCGCGCAGATCAGTTGGA
AGAATTTGTCCACTACGTGAAAGGCGAGATCACCAAGGTAGTCGGCAAATAATGTCTAGCTAGAAATTCG
TTCAAGCCGACGCCGCTTCGCGGCGCGGCTTAACTCAAGCGTTAGATGCACTAAGCACATAATTGCTCAC
AGCCAAACTATCAGGTCAAGTCTGCTTTTATTATTTTTAAGCGTGCATAATAAGCCCTACACAAATTGGG
AGATATATCATGCATGACCAAAATCCCTTAACGTGAGTTTTCGTTCCACTGAGCGTCAGACCCCGTAGAA
AAGATCAAAGGATCTTCTTGAGATCCTTTTTTTCTGCGCGTAATCTGCTGCTTGCAAACAAAAAAACCAC
CGCTACCAGCGGTGGTTTGTTTGCCGGATCAAGAGCTACCAACTCTTTTTCCGAAGGTAACTGGCTTCAG
CAGAGCGCAGATACCAAATACTGTCCTTCTAGTGTAGCCGTAGTTAGGCCACCACTTCAAGAACTCTGTA
GCACCGCCTACATACCTCGCTCTGCTAATCCTGTTACCAGTGGCTGCTGCCAGTGGCGATAAGTCGTGTC
TTACCGGGTTGGACTCAAGACGATAGTTACCGGATAAGGCGCAGCGGTCGGGCTGAACGGGGGGTTCGTG
CACACAGCCCAGCTTGGAGCGAACGACCTACACCGAACTGAGATACCTACAGCGTGAGCTATGAGAAAGC
GCCACGCTTCCCGAAGGGAGAAAGGCGGACAGGTATCCGGTAAGCGGCAGGGTCGGAACAGGAGAGCGCA
CGAGGGAGCTTCCAGGGGGAAACGCCTGGTATCTTTATAGTCCTGTCGGGTTTCGCCACCTCTGACTTGA
GCGTCGATTTTTGTGATGCTCGTCAGGGGGGCGGAGCCTATGGAAAAACGCCAGCAACGCGGCCTTTTTA
CGGTTCCTGGCCTTTTGCTGGCCTTTTGCTCACATGTTCTTTCCTGCGTTATCCCCTGATTCTGTGGATA
ACCGTATTACCGCCTTTGAGTGAGCTGATACCGCTCGCCGCAGCCGAACGACCGAGCGCAGCGAGTCAGT
GAGCGAGGAAGCGGAAGAGCGCCTGATGCGGTATTTTCTCCTTACGCATCTGTGCGGTATTTCACACCGC
ATATGGTGCACTCTCAGTACAATCTGCTCTGATGCCGCATAGTTAAGCCAGTATACACTCCGCTATCGCT
ACGTGACTGGGTCATGGCTGCGCCCCGACACCCGCCAACACCCGCTGACGCGCCCTGACGGGCTTGTCTG
CTCCCGGCATCCGCTTACAGACAAGCTGTGACCGTCTCCGGGAGCTGCATGTGTCAGAGGTTTTCACCGT
CATCACCGAAACGCGCGAGGCAGGGTGCCTTGATGTGGGCGCCGGCGGTCGAGTGGCGACGGCGCGGCTT
GTCCGCGCCCTGGTAGATTGCCTGGCCGTAGGCCAGCCATTTTTGAGCGGCCAGCGGCCGCGATAGGCCG
ACGCGAAGCGGCGGGGCGTAGGGAGCGCAGCGACCGAAGGGTAGGCGCTTTTTGCAGCTCTTCGGCTGTG
CGCTGGCCAGACAGTTATGCACAGGCCAGGCGGGTTTTAAGAGTTTTAATAAGTTTTAAAGAGTTTTAGG
CGGAAAAATCGCCTTTTTTCTCTTTTATATCAGTCACTTACATGTGTGACCGGTTCCCAATGTACGGCTT
TGGGTTCCCAATGTACGGGTTCCGGTTCCCAATGTACGGCTTTGGGTTCCCAATGTACGTGCTATCCACA
GGAAAGAGACCTTTTCGACCTTTTTCCCCTGCTAGGGCAATTTGCCCTAGCATCTGCTCCGTACATTAGG
AACCGGCGGATGCTTCGCCCTCGATCAGGTTGCGGTAGCGCATGACTAGGATCGGGCCAGCCTGCCCCGC
CTCCTCCTTCAAATCGTACTCCGGCAGGTCATTTGACCCGATCAGCTTGCGCACGGTGAAACAGAACTTC
TTGAACTCTCCGGCGCTGCCACTGCGTTCGTAGATCGTCTTGAACAACCATCTGGCTTCTGCCTTGCCTG
CGGCGCGGCGTGCCAGGCGGTAGAGAAAACGGCCGATGCCGGGATCGATCAAAAAGTAATCGGGGTGAAC
CGTCAGCACGTCCGGGTTCTTGCCTTCTGTGATCTCGCGGTACATCCAATCAGCTAGCTCGATCTCGATG
TACTCCGGCCGCCCGGTTTCGCTCTTTACGATCTTGTAGCGGCTAATCAAGGCTTCACCCTCGGATACCG
TCACCAGGCGGCCGTTCTTGGCCTTCTTCGTACGCTGCATGGCAACGTGCGTGGTGTTTAACCGAATGCA
GGTTTCTACCAGGTCGTCTTTCTGCTTTCCGCCATCGGCTCGCCGGCAGAACTTGAGTACGTCCGCAACG
TGTGGACGGAACACGCGGCCGGGCTTGTCTCCCTTCCCTTCCCGGTATCGGTTCATGGATTCGGTTAGAT
GGGAAACCGCCATCAGTACCAGGTCGTAATCCCACACACTGGCCATGCCGGCCGGCCCTGCGGAAACCTC
TACGTGCCCGTCTGGAAGCTCGTAGCGGATCACCTCGCCAGCTCGTCGGTCACGCTTCGACAGACGGAAA
ACGGCCACGTCCATGATGCTGCGACTATCGCGGGTGCCCACGTCATAGAGCATCGGAACGAAAAAATCTG
GTTGCTCGTCGCCCTTGGGCGGCTTCCTAATCGACGGCGCACCGGCTGCCGGCGGTTGCCGGGATTCTTT
GCGGATTCGATCAGCGGCCGCTTGCCACGATTCACCGGGGCGTGCTTCTGCCTCGATGCGTTGCCGCTGG
GCGGCCTGCGCGGCCTTCAACTTCTCCACCAGGTCATCACCCAGCGCCGCGCCGATTTGTACCGGGCCGG
ATGGTTTGCGACCGCTCACGCCGATTCCTCGGGCTTGGGGGTTCCAGTGCCATTGCAGGGCCGGCAGACA
ACCCAGCCGCTTACGCCTGGCCAACCGCCCGTTCCTCCACACATGGGGCATTCCACGGCGTCGGTGCCTG
GTTGTTCTTGATTTTCCATGCCGCCTCCTTTAGCCGCTAAAATTCATCTACTCATTTATTCATTTGCTCA
TTTACTCTGGTAGCTGCGCGATGTATTCAGATAGCAGCTCGGTAATGGTCTTGCCTTGGCGTACCGCGTA
CATCTTCAGCTTGGTGTGATCCTCCGCCGGCAACTGAAAGTTGACCCGCTTCATGGCTGGCGTGTCTGCC
AGGCTGGCCAACGTTGCAGCCTTGCTGCTGCGTGCGCTCGGACGGCCGGCACTTAGCGTGTTTGTGCTTT
TGCTCATTTTCTCTTTACCTCATTAACTCAAATGAGTTTTGATTTAATTTCAGCGGCCAGCGCCTGGACC
TCGCGGGCAGCGTCGCCCTCGGGTTCTGATTCAAGAACGGTTGTGCCGGCGGCGGCAGTGCCTGGGTAGC
TCACGCGCTGCGTGATACGGGACTCAAGAATGGGCAGCTCGTACCCGGCCAGCGCCTCGGCAACCTCACC
GCCGATGCGCGTGCCTTTGATCGCCCGCGACACGACAAAGGCCGCTTGTAGCCTTCCATCCGTGACCTCA
ATGCGCTGCTTAACCAGCTCCACCAGGTCGGCGGTGGCCCATATGTCGTAAGGGCTTGGCTGCACCGGAA
TCAGCACGAAGTCGGCTGCCTTGATCGCGGACACAGCCAAGTCCGCCGCCTGGGGCGCTCCGTCGATCAC
TACGAAGTCGCGCCGGCCGATGGCCTTCACGTCGCGGTCAATCGTCGGGCGGTCGATGCCGACAACGGTT
AGCGGTTGATCTTCCCGCACGGCCGCCCAATCGCGGGCACTGCCCTGGGGATCGGAATCGACTAACAGAA
CATCGGCCCCGGCGAGTTGCAGGGCGCGGGCTAGATGGGTTGCGATGGTCGTCTTGCCTGACCCGCCTTT
CTGGTTAAGTACAGCGATAACCTTCATGCGTTCCCCTTGCGTATTTGTTTATTTACTCATCGCATCATAT
ACGCAGCGACCGCATGACGCAAGCTGTTTTACTCAAATACACATCACCTTTTTAGACGGCGGCGCTCGGT
TTCTTCAGCGGCCAAGCTGGCCGGCCAGGCCGCCAGCTTGGCATCAGACAAACCGGCCAGGATTTCATGC
AGCCGCACGGTTGAGACGTGCGCGGGCGGCTCGAACACGTACCCGGCCGCGATCATCTCCGCCTCGATCT
CTTCGGTAATGAAAAACGGTTCGTCCTGGCCGTCCTGGTGCGGTTTCATGCTTGTTCCTCTTGGCGTTCA
TTCTCGGCGGCCGCCAGGGCGTCGGCCTCGGTCAATGCGTCCTCACGGAAGGCACCGCGCCGCCTGGCCT
CGGTGGGCGTCACTTCCTCGCTGCGCTCAAGTGCGCGGTACAGGGTCGAGCGATGCACGCCAAGCAGTGC
AGCCGCCTCTTTCACGGTGCGGCCTTCCTGGTCGATCAGCTCGCGGGCGTGCGCGATCTGTGCCGGGGTG
AGGGTAGGGCGGGGGCCAAACTTCACGCCTCGGGCCTTGGCGGCCTCGCGCCCGCTCCGGGTGCGGTCGA
TGATTAGGGAACGCTCGAACTCGGCAATGCCGGCGAACACGGTCAACACCATGCGGCCGGCCGGCGTGGT
GGTGTCGGCCCACGGCTCTGCCAGGCTACGCAGGCCCGCGCCGGCCTCCTGGATGCGCTCGGCAATGTCC
AGTAGGTCGCGGGTGCTGCGGGCCAGGCGGTCTAGCCTGGTCACTGTCACAACGTCGCCAGGGCGTAGGT
GGTCAAGCATCCTGGCCAGCTCCGGGCGGTCGCGCCTGGTGCCGGTGATCTTCTCGGAAAACAGCTTGGT
GCAGCCGGCCGCGTGCAGTTCGGCCCGTTGGTTGGTCAAGTCCTGGTCGTCGGTGCTGACGCGGGCATAG
CCCAGCAGGCCAGCGGCGGCGCTCTTGTTCATGGCGTAATGTCTCCGGTTCTAGTCGCAAGTATTCTACT
TTATGCGACTAAAACACGCGACAAGAAAACGCCAGGAAAAGGGCAGGGCGGCAGCCTGTCGCGTAACTTA
GGACTTGTGCGACATGTCGTTTTCAGAAGACGGCTGCACTGAACGTCAGAAGCCGACTGCACTATAGCAG
CGGAGGGGTTGGATCAAAGTACTTTAAAGTACTTTAAAGTACTTTAAAGTACTTTGATCCCGAGGGGAAC
CCTGTGGTTGGCATGCACATACAAATGGACGAACGGATAAACCTTTTCACGCCCTTTTAAATATCCGATT
ATTCTAATAAACGCTCTTTTCTCTTAGGTTTACCCGCCAATATATCCTGTCAAACACTGATAGTTTAAAC
TGAAGGCGGGAAACGACAATCTGATCCAAGCTCAAGCTAAGCTCTCAACTTTTGATTCGCTATTTGCAGT
GCACCTGTGGCGTTCATCACATCTTTTGTGACACTGTTTGCACTGGTCATTGCTATTACAAAGGACCTTC
CTGATGTTGAAGGAGATCGAAAGTAAGTAACTGCACGCATAACCATTTTCTTTCCGCTCTTTGGCTCAAT
CCATTTGACAGTCAAAGACAATGTTTAACCAGCTCCGTTTGATATATTGTCTTTATGTGTTTGTTCAAGC
ATGTTTAGTTAATCATGCCTTTGATTGATCTTGAATAGGTTCCAAATATCAACCCTGGCAACAAAACTTG
GAGTGAGAAACATTGCATTCCTCGGTTCTGGACTTCTGCTAGTAAATTATGTTTCAGCCATATCACTAGC
TTTCTACATGCCTCAGGTGAATTCATCTATTTCCGTCTTAACTATTTCGGTTAATTAAAGCACGAACACC
ATTACTGCATGTAGAAGCTTGATAAACTATCGCCACCAATTTATTTTTGTTGCGATATTGTTACTTTCCT
CAGTATGCAGCTTTGAAAAGACCAACCCTCTTATCCTTTAACAATGAACAGGTTTTTAGAGGTAGCTTGA
TGATTCCTGCACATGTGATCTTGGCTTCAGGCTTAATTTTCCAGGTAAAGCATTATGAGATACTCTTATA
TCTCTTACATACTTTTGAGATAATGCACAAGAACTTCATAACTATATGCTTTAGTTTCTGCATTTGACAC
TGCCAAATTCATTAATCTCTAATATCTTTGTTGTTGATCTTTGGTAGACATGGGTACTAGAAAAAGCAAA
CTACACCAAGGTAAAATACTTTTGTACAAACATAAACTCGTTATCACGGAACATCAATGGAGTGTATATC
TAACGGAGTGTAGAAACATTTGATTATTGCAGGAAGCTATCTCAGGATATTATCGGTTTATATGGAATCT
CTTCTACGCAGAGTATCTGTTATTCCCCTTCCTCTAGCTTTCAATTTCATGGTGAGGATATGCAGTTTTC
TTTGTATATCATTCTTCTTCTTCTTTGTAGCTTGGAGTCAAAATCGGTTCCTTCATGTACATACATCAAG
GATATGTCCTTCTGAATTTTTATATCTTGCAATAAAAATGCTTGTACCAATTGAAACACCAGCTTTTTGA
GTTCTATGATCACTGACTTGGTTCTAACCAAAAAAAAAAAAATGTTTAATTTACATATCTAAAAGTAGGT
TTAGGGAAACCTAAACAGTAAAATATTTGTATATTATTCGAATTTCACTCATCATAAAAACTTAAATTGC
ACCATAAAATTTTGTTTTACTATTAATGATGTAATTTGTGTAACTTAAGATAAAAATAATATTCCGTAAG
TTAACCGGCTAAAACCACGTATAAACCAGGGAACCTGTTAAACCGGTTCTTTACTGGATAAAGAAATGAA
AGCCCATGTAGACAGCTCCATTAGAGCCCAAACCCTAAATTTCTCATCTATATAAAAGGAGTGACATTAG
GGTTTTTGTTCGTCCTCTTAAAGCTTCTCGTTTTCTCTGCCGTCTCTCTCATTCGCGCGACGCAAACGAT
CTTCAGGTGATCTTCTTTCTCCAAATCCTCTCTCATAACTCTGATTTCGTACTTGTGTATTTGAGCTCAC
GCTCTGTTTCTCTCACCACAGCCATGTTTAAACAAGCTTCTCGTCTCCTCTCCCGATCTGTCGCCGCCGC
ATCTTCCAAATCGGTGACGACTCGTGCCTTTTCAACGGAACTTCCATCGACGCTCGATTCCGCTAGTGAT
ATCACAAGTTTGTACAAAAAAGCTGAACGAGAAACGTAAAATGATATAAATATCAATATATTAAATTAGA
TTTTGCATAAAAAACAGACTACATAATACTGTAAAACACAACATATCCAGTCACTATGGCGGCCGCATTA
GGCACCCCAGGCTTTACACTTTATGCTTCCGGCTCGTATAATGTGTGGATTTTGAGTTAGGATCCGTCGA
GATTTTCAGGAGCTAAGGAAGCTAAAATGGAGAAAAAAATCACTGGATATACCACCGTTGATATATCCCA
ATGGCATCGTAAAGAACATTTTGAGGCATTTCAGTCAGTTGCTCAATGTACCTATAACCAGACCGTTCAG
CTGGATATTACGGCCTTTTTAAAGACCGTAAAGAAAAATAAGCACAAGTTTTATCCGGCCTTTATTCACA
TTCTTGCCCGCCTGATGAATGCTCATCCGGAATTCCGTATGGCAATGAAAGACGGTGAGCTGGTGATATG
GGATAGTGTTCACCCTTGTTACACCGTTTTCCATGAGCAAACTGAAACGTTTTCATCGCTCTGGAGTGAA
TACCACGACGATTTCCGGCAGTTTCTACACATATATTCGCAAGATGTGGCGTGTTACGGTGAAAACCTGG
CCTATTTCCCTAAAGGGTTTATTGAGAATATGTTTTTCGTCTCAGCCAATCCCTGGGTGAGTTTCACCAG
TTTTGATTTAAACGTGGCCAATATGGACAACTTCTTCGCCCCCGTTTTCACCATGGGCAAATATTATACG
CAAGGCGACAAGGTGCTGATGCCGCTGGCGATTCAGGTTCATCATGCCGTTTGTGATGGCTTCCATGTCG
GCAGAATGCTTAATGAATTACAACAGTACTGCGATGAGTGGCAGGGCGGGGCGTAAACGCGTGGATCCGG
CTTACTAAAAGCCAGATAACAGTATGCGTATTTGCGCGCTGATTTTTGCGGTATAAGAATATATACTGAT
ATGTATACCCGAAGTATGTCAAAAAGAGGTATGCTATGAAGCAGCGTATTACAGTGACAGTTGACAGCGA
CAGCTATCAGTTGCTCAAGGCATATATGATGTCAATATCTCCGGTCTGGTAAGCACAACCATGCAGAATG
AAGCCCGTCGTCTGCGTGCCGAACGCTGGAAAGCGGAAAATCAGGAAGGGATGGCTGAGGTCGCCCGGTT
TATTGAAATGAACGGCTCTTTTGCTGACGAGAACAGGGGCTGGTGAAATGCAGTTTAAGGTTTACACCTA
TAAAAGAGAGAGCCGTTATCGTCTGTTTGTGGATGTACAGAGTGATATTATTGACACGCCCGGGCGACGG
ATGGTGATCCCCCTGGCCAGTGCACGTCTGCTGTCAGATAAAGTCTCCCGTGAACTTTACCCGGTGGTGC
ATATCGGGGATGAAAGCTGGCGCATGATGACCACCGATATGGCCAGTGTGCCGGTCTCCGTTATCGGGGA
AGAAGTGGCTGATCTCAGCCACCGCGAAAATGACATCAAAAACGCCATTAACCTGATGTTCTGGGGAATA
TAAATGTCAGGCTCCCTTATACACAGCCAGTCTGCAGGTCGACCATAGTGACTGGATATGTTGTGTTTTA
CAGTATTATGTAGTCTGTTTTTTATGCAAAATCTAATTTAATATATTGATATTTATATCATTTTACGTTT
CTCGTTCAGCTTTCTTGTACAAAGTGGTGATATCCCGCGGCCATGCTAGAGTCCGCAAAAATCACCAGTC
TCTCTCTACAAATCTATCTCTCTCTATTTTTCTCCAGAATAATGTGTGAGTAGTTCCCAGATAAGGGAAT
TAGGGTTCTTATAGGGTTTCGCTCATGTGTTGAGCATATAAGAAACCCTTAGTATGTATTTGTATTTGTA
AAATACTTCTATCAATAAAATTTCTAATTCCTAAAACCAAAATCCAGTGACCTGCAGGCATGCGAC
